Addgene plasmid #143378: TFORF2839
Purpose: Lentiviral vector for overexpressing transcription factor ORFs with unique 24-bp barcodes. Barcodes facilitate identification of transcription factors in pooled screens.
Depositing lab: Feng Zhang. Depositing organization: Broad Institute. Publication: A transcription factor atlas of directed differentiation. Joung J, Ma S, Tay T, Geiger-Schuller KR, Kirchgatterer PC, Verdine VK, Guo B, Arias-Garcia MA, Allen WE, Singh A, Kuksenko O, Abudayyeh OO, Gootenberg JS, Fu Z, Macrae RK, Buenrostro JD, Regev A, Zhang F. Cell. 2023 Jan 5;186(1):209-229.e26. doi: 10.1016/j.cell.2022.11.026. PubMed 36608654.
Backbone
  Vector backbone: pLX_TRC317
  Backbone manufacturer: Broad Institute Genetic Perturbation Platform
  Backbone size w/o insert (bp): 8264
  Vector type: Mammalian Expression, Lentiviral
  Selectable markers: Puromycin
Growth in bacteria
  Bacterial resistance: Ampicillin, 100 μg/mL
  Growth temperature: 30°C
  Growth strain: NEB Stable
  Copy number: High Copy
Gene/Insert
  Gene/Insert name: IKZF3
  Species: H. sapiens (human)
  Insert size (bp): 1463
  Entrez Gene: IKZF3 (a.k.a. AIO, AIOLOS, IMD84, ZNFN1A3)
  Promoter: EF1a
  Cloning method: Unknown
  Sequencing primers: 5′ GGGTGGAGACTGAAGTTAGGCCAG; 3′ CACATAGCGTAAAAGGAGCAACATAG
Terms and licenses: Academic/Nonprofit Terms; Industry Terms: Not Available to Industry
Depositor comments: NM_183228,ENST00000467757 . The transcription factor ORF portion of this plasmid was synthesized by Genewiz. Please test multiple small colonies in case of plasmid recombination. To make this collection available in a timely manner, a portion of this collection was not fully sequenced by Addgene. If an Addgene verified full plasmid sequence is not available, please contact us prior to placing an order to request the full sequence.
How to cite: TFORF2839 was a gift from Feng Zhang (Addgene plasmid # 143378 ; http://n2t.net/addgene:143378 ; RRID:Addgene_143378)
