[The description below was written by a language model from this plasmid's Addgene catalogue record and pLannotate feature annotations shown in this document.]
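Description:
TFORF2839 is a third-generation-style, self-inactivating lentiviral expression plasmid built on the pLX_TRC317 backbone. It carries the human transcription factor IKZF3 (Aiolos), a regulator of lymphocyte and particularly B-cell differentiation. It belongs to a barcoded transcription factor ORF collection in which each construct has a unique 24-bp barcode, so that the transcription factor present in a cell can be identified in pooled overexpression screens. In E. coli the plasmid is maintained by a high-copy ColE1/pUC-type origin and selected with ampicillin via β-lactamase. An f1 origin and remnants of a lacZα/lac promoter cloning region flanked by T7 and T3 promoters are also present. The depositor notes that the plasmid can recombine, as is common for LTR-containing vectors, and that the ORF was produced by gene synthesis.

The viral genome is transcribed from an RSV promoter fused to a truncated HIV-1 5' LTR, followed by the Ψ packaging signal, a gag fragment and the RRE for Rev-dependent nuclear export. It ends in a ΔU3 3' LTR that inactivates LTR promoter activity after integration, with an SV40 polyadenylation signal downstream. Within this unit, an SV40 early promoter/origin drives the puromycin N-acetyltransferase gene for selecting transduced mammalian cells. A cPPT/CTS element, which aids nuclear import of the viral DNA, follows this marker. The EF-1α promoter then drives constitutive expression of the IKZF3 ORF, and a WPRE downstream enhances transcript stability and expression. The feature table does not annotate the barcode itself. A short U6 promoter fragment is annotated between the ORF and the WPRE, but its role is not stated in the record. The annotated sequence of 9,727 nt matches the stated backbone plus insert.
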