Features (pLannotate 1.2.2; 31 found; start..end, strand, type, name):
      5..231     +  promoter       RSV promoter: Rous sarcoma virus enhancer/promoter
    232..412     +  LTR            5' LTR (truncated): truncated 5' long terminal repeat (LTR) from HIV-1
    459..584     +  misc_feature   HIV-1 Ψ: packaging signal of human immunodeficiency virus type 1
    568..931     +  CDS            HIV-1 gag (fragment): gag protein from human immunodeficiency virus 1; gag
   1077..1310    +  misc_feature   RRE: The Rev response element (RRE) of HIV-1 allows for Rev-dependent mRNA export from the nucleus to the cytoplasm.
   1687..1713    +  CDS            Rev (fragment): human immunodeficiency virus 1 (HIV-1) Rev protein; rev; enhances nuclear export of unspliced and incompletely spliced viral mRNAs
   1720..1743    +  promoter       SV40 promoter (fragment): SV40 early promoter
   1744..1815    +  promoter       SV40 promoter (fragment): SV40 enhancer and early promoter
   1839..1974    +  rep_origin     SV40 ori: SV40 origin of replication
   2020..2616    +  CDS            PuroR (fragment): puromycin N-acetyltransferase; pac from Streptomyces; confers resistance to puromycin
   2665..2782    +  misc_feature   cPPT/CTS: central polypurine tract and central termination sequence of HIV-1
   2847..2913    +  CDS            small t antigen (fragment): SV40 (simian virus 40) small t antigen
   2920..4098    +  promoter       EF-1α promoter: strong constitutive promoter for human elongation factor EF-1α
   4115..5473    +  CDS            IKZF3 (fragment): IKZF3_HUMAN - Also known as ZNFN1A3. Experimental evidence at protein level: Swiss-Prot protein existence level 1. Transcription factor that plays an important role in the regulation of lymphocyte differentiation. Plays an essential role in regulation of B-cell differentiation, proliferation and maturation to an effector state. Involved in regulating BCL2 expression and controlling apoptosis in T-cells in an IL2-dependent manner. From Homo sapiens (Human).
   5489..5542    +  promoter       U6 promoter (fragment): RNA polymerase III promoter for human U6 snRNA
   5584..6172    +  misc_feature   WPRE: woodchuck hepatitis virus posttranscriptional regulatory element
   6223..6242    +  misc_feature   cPPT/CTS (fragment): central polypurine tract and central termination sequence of HIV-1
   6244..6477    +  LTR            3' LTR (ΔU3): self-inactivating 3' long terminal repeat (LTR) from HIV-1
   6555..6676    +  polyA_signal   SV40 poly(A) signal: SV40 polyadenylation signal
   6716..6851    +  rep_origin     SV40 ori: SV40 origin of replication
   6872..6890    -  promoter       T7 promoter: promoter for bacteriophage T7 RNA polymerase
   6898..7053    +  CDS            lacZα (fragment): LacZα fragment of β-galactosidase; lacZ fragment
   7058..7486    +  rep_origin     f1 ori (sequence partly withheld): f1 bacteriophage origin of replication; arrow indicates direction of (+) strand synthesis
   7539..7643    +  promoter       AmpR promoter: bla
   7644..8504    +  CDS            AmpR: β-lactamase; bla; confers resistance to ampicillin, carbenicillin, and related antibiotics
   8675..9263    +  rep_origin     ori: high-copy-number ColE1/pMB1/pBR322/pUC origin of replication
   9446..9538    +  CDS            lacI (fragment): lac repressor; lacI; The lac repressor binds to the lac operator to inhibit transcription in E. coli. This inhibition can be relieved by adding lactose or isopropyl-β-D-thiogalactopyranoside (IPTG).
   9551..9572    +  protein_bind   CAP binding site: CAP binding activates transcription in the presence of cAMP. E. coli catabolite activator protein
   9587..9617    +  promoter       lac promoter: promoter for the E. coli lac operon
   9625..9641    +  protein_bind   lac operator: The lac repressor binds to the lac operator to inhibit transcription in E. coli. This inhibition can be relieved by adding lactose or isopropyl-β-D-thiogalactopyranoside (IPTG). lac repressor encoded by lacI
   9686..9704    +  promoter       T3 promoter: promoter for bacteriophage T3 RNA polymerase
>Addgene plasmid #143378 | TFORF2839 | addgene full sequence | sequence record 462938 | Addgene NGS Result
TTAATGTAGTCTTATGCAATACTCTTGTAGTCTTGCAACATGGTAACGATGAGTTAGCAACATGCCTTAC
AAGGAGAGAAAAAGCACCGTGCATGCCGATTGGTGGAAGTAAGGTGGTACGATCGTGCCTTATTAGGAAG
GCAACAGACGGGTCTGACATGGATTGGACGAACCACTGAATTGCCGCATTGCAGAGATATTGTATTTAAG
TGCCTAGCTCGATACATAAACGGGTCTCTCTGGTTAGACCAGATCTGAGCCTGGGAGCTCTCTGGCTAAC
TAGGGAACCCACTGCTTAAGCCTCAATAAAGCTTGCCTTGAGTGCTTCAAGTAGTGTGTGCCCGTCTGTT
GTGTGACTCTGGTAACTAGAGATCCCTCAGACCCTTTTAGTCAGTGTGGAAAATCTCTAGCAGTGGCGCC
CGAACAGGGACTTGAAAGCGAAAGGGAAACCAGAGGAGCTCTCTCGACGCAGGACTCGGCTTGCTGAAGC
GCGCACGGCAAGAGGCGAGGGGCGGCGACTGGTGAGTACGCCAAAAATTTTGACTAGCGGAGGCTAGAAG
GAGAGAGATGGGTGCGAGAGCGTCAGTATTAAGCGGGGGAGAATTAGATCGCGATGGGAAAAAATTCGGT
TAAGGCCAGGGGGAAAGAAAAAATATAAATTAAAACATATAGTATGGGCAAGCAGGGAGCTAGAACGATT
CGCAGTTAATCCTGGCCTGTTAGAAACATCAGAAGGCTGTAGACAAATACTGGGACAGCTACAACCATCC
CTTCAGACAGGATCAGAAGAACTTAGATCATTATATAATACAGTAGCAACCCTCTATTGTGTGCATCAAA
GGATAGAGATAAAAGACACCAAGGAAGCTTTAGACAAGATAGAGGAAGAGCAAAACAAAAGTAAGACCAC
CGCACAGCAAGCGGCCGCTGATCTTCAGACCTGGAGGAGGAGATATGAGGGACAATTGGAGAAGTGAATT
ATATAAATATAAAGTAGTAAAAATTGAACCATTAGGAGTAGCACCCACCAAGGCAAAGAGAAGAGTGGTG
CAGAGAGAAAAAAGAGCAGTGGGAATAGGAGCTTTGTTCCTTGGGTTCTTGGGAGCAGCAGGAAGCACTA
TGGGCGCAGCGTCAATGACGCTGACGGTACAGGCCAGACAATTATTGTCTGGTATAGTGCAGCAGCAGAA
CAATTTGCTGAGGGCTATTGAGGCGCAACAGCATCTGTTGCAACTCACAGTCTGGGGCATCAAGCAGCTC
CAGGCAAGAATCCTGGCTGTGGAAAGATACCTAAAGGATCAACAGCTCCTGGGGATTTGGGGTTGCTCTG
GAAAACTCATTTGCACCACTGCTGTGCCTTGGAATGCTAGTTGGAGTAATAAATCTCTGGAACAGATTTG
GAATCACACGACCTGGATGGAGTGGGACAGAGAAATTAACAATTACACAAGCTTAATACACTCCTTAATT
GAAGAATCGCAAAACCAGCAAGAAAAGAATGAACAAGAATTATTGGAATTAGATAAATGGGCAAGTTTGT
GGAATTGGTTTAACATAACAAATTGGCTGTGGTATATAAAATTATTCATAATGATAGTAGGAGGCTTGGT
AGGTTTAAGAATAGTTTTTGCTGTACTTTCTATAGTGAATAGAGTTAGGCAGGGATATTCACCATTATCG
TTTCAGACCCACCTCCCAACCCCGAGGGGACCCATGCATTGCATCTCAATTAGTCAGCAACCAGGTGTGG
AAAGTCCCCAGGCTCCCCAGCAGGCAGAAGTATGCAAAGCATGCGTCTCAATTAGTCAGCAACCATAGTC
CCGCCCCTAACTCCGCCCATCCCGCCCCTAACTCCGCCCAGTTCCGCCCATTCTCCGCCCCATGGCTGAC
TAATTTTTTTTATTTATGCAGAGGCCGAGGCCGCCTCGGCCTCTGAGCTATTCCAGAAGTAGTGAGGAGG
CTTTTTTGGAGGCCTAGGCTTTTGCAAAAAGCTTTCTAGAGGTACCACCGGAGCTTACCATGACCGAGTA
CAAGCCCACGGTGCGCCTCGCCACCCGCGACGACGTCCCCAGGGCCGTACGCACCCTCGCCGCCGCGTTC
GCCGACTACCCCGCCACGCGCCACACCGTCGATCCGGACCGCCACATCGAGCGGGTCACCGAGCTGCAAG
AACTCTTCCTCACGCGCGTCGGGCTCGACATCGGCAAGGTGTGGGTCGCGGACGACGGCGCCGCCGTGGC
GGTCTGGACCACGCCGGAGAGCGTCGAAGCGGGGGCGGTGTTCGCCGAGATCGGCCCGCGCATGGCCGAG
TTGAGCGGTTCCCGGCTGGCCGCGCAGCAACAGATGGAAGGCCTCCTGGCGCCGCACCGGCCCAAGGAGC
CCGCGTGGTTCCTGGCCACCGTCGGCGTCTCGCCCGACCACCAGGGCAAGGGTCTGGGCAGCGCCGTCGT
GCTCCCCGGAGTGGAGGCGGCCGAGCGCGCCGGGGTGCCCGCCTTCCTGGAGACCTCCGCGCCCCGCAAC
CTCCCCTTCTACGAGCGGCTCGGCTTCACCGTCACCGCCGACGTCGAGGTGCCCGAAGGACCGCGCACCT
GGTGCATGACCCGCAAGCCCGGTGCCAGTTAACGAATTCTAGATCTTGAGACAAATGGCAGTATTCATCC
ACAATTTTAAAAGAAAAGGGGGGATTGGGGGGTACAGTGCAGGGGAAAGAATAGTAGACATAATAGCAAC
AGACATACAAACTAAAGAATTACAAAAACAAATTACAAAAATTCAAAATTTTCGGGTTTATTACAGGGAC
AGCAGAGATCCACTTTGGCGCCGGCTCGAGGCCTGCAGGTGCAAAGATGGATAAAGTTTTAAACAGAGAG
GAATCTTTGCAGCTAATGGACCTTCTAGGTCTTGAAAGGAGTGGGAATTGGCTCCGGTGCCCGTCAGTGG
GCAGAGCGCACATCGCCCACAGTCCCCGAGAAGTTGGGGGGAGGGGTCGGCAATTGAACCGGTGCCTAGA
GAAGGTGGCGCGGGGTAAACTGGGAAAGTGATGTCGTGTACTGGCTCCGCCTTTTTCCCGAGGGTGGGGG
AGAACCGTATATAAGTGCAGTAGTCGCCGTGAACGTTCTTTTTCGCAACGGGTTTGCCGCCAGAACACAG
GTAAGTGCCGTGTGTGGTTCCCGCGGGCCTGGCCTCTTTACGGGTTATGGCCCTTGCGTGCCTTGAATTA
CTTCCACCTGGCTGCAGTACGTGATTCTTGATCCCGAGCTTCGGGTTGGAAGTGGGTGGGAGAGTTCGAG
GCCTTGCGCTTAAGGAGCCCCTTCGCCTCGTGCTTGAGTTGAGGCCTGGCCTGGGCGCTGGGGCCGCCGC
GTGCGAATCTGGTGGCACCTTCGCGCCTGTCTCGCTGCTTTCGATAAGTCTCTAGCCATTTAAAATTTTT
GATGACCTGCTGCGACGCTTTTTTTCTGGCAAGATAGTCTTGTAAATGCGGGCCAAGATCTGCACACTGG
TATTTCGGTTTTTGGGGCCGCGGGCGGCGACGGGGCCCGTGCGTCCCAGCGCACATGTTCGGCGAGGCGG
GGCCTGCGAGCGCGGCCACCGAGAATCGGACGGGGGTAGTCTCAAGCTGGCCGGCCTGCTCTGGTGCCTG
GCCTCGCGCCGCCGTGTATCGCCCCGCCCTGGGCGGCAAGGCTGGCCCGGTCGGCACCAGTTGCGTGAGC
GGAAAGATGGCCGCTTCCCGGCCCTGCTGCAGGGAGCTCAAAATGGAGGACGCGGCGCTCGGGAGAGCGG
GCGGGTGAGTCACCCACACAAAGGAAAAGGGCCTTTCCGTCCTCAGCCGTCGCTTCATGTGACTCCACGG
AGTACCGGGCGCCGTCCAGGCACCTCGATTAGTTCTCGAGCTTTTGGAGTACGTCGTCTTTAGGTTGGGG
GGAGGGGTTTTATGCGATGGAGTTTCCCCACACTGAGTGGGTGGAGACTGAAGTTAGGCCAGCTTGGCAC
TTGATGTAATTCTCCTTGGAATTTGCCCTTTTTGAGTTTGGATCTTGGTTCATTCTCAAGCCTCAGACAG
TGGTTCAAAGTTTTTTTCTTCCATTTCAGGTGTCGTGAGGCTAGCACCGCCACCATGGAAGATATACAAA
CAAATGCGGAACTGAAAAGCACTCAGGAGCAGTCTGTGCCCGCAGAAAGTGCAGCGGTTTTGAATGACTA
CAGTTTAACCAAATCTCATGAAATGGAAAATGTGGACAGTGGAGAAGGCCCAGCCAATGAAGATGAAGAC
ATAGGAGATGATTCAATGAAAGTGAAAGATGAATACAGTGAAAGAGATGAGAATGTTTTAAAGTCAGAAC
CCATGGGAAATGCAGAAGAGCCTGAAATCCCTTACAGCTATTCAAGAGAATATAATGAATATGAAAACAT
TAAGTTGGAGAGACATGTTGTCTCATTCGATAGTAGCAGGCCAACCAGTGGAAAGATGAACTGCGATGTG
TGTGGATTATCCTGCATCAGCTTCAATGTCTTAATGGTTCATAAGCGAAGCCATACTGTGGAGAAACCCT
ACAAATGTGAGTTTTGTGGAAGGAGTTACAAGCAGAGAAGTTCCCTTGAGGAGCACAAGGAGCGCTGCCG
TACATTTCTTCAGAGCACTGACCCAGGGGACACTGCAAGTGCGGAGGCAAGACACATCAAAGCAGAGATG
GGAAGTGAAAGAGCTCTCGTACTGGACAGATTAGCAAGCAATGTGGCAAAACGAAAAAGCTCAATGCCTC
AGAAATTCATTGGTGAGAAGCGCCACTGCTTTGATGTCAACTATAATTCAAGTTACATGTATGAGAAAGA
GAGTGAGCTCATACAGACCCGCATGATGGACCAAGCCATCAATAACGCCATCAGCTATCTTGGCGCCGAA
GCCCTGCGCCCCTTGGTCCAGACACCGCCTGCTCCCACCTCGGAGATGGTTCCAGTTATCAGCAGCATGT
ATCCCATAGCCCTCACCCGGGCTGAGATGTCAAACGGTGCCCCTCAAGAGCTGGAAAAGAAAAGCATCCA
CCTTCCAGAGAAGAGCGTGCCTTCTGAGAGAGGCCTCTCTCCCAACAATAGTGGCCACGACTCCACGGAC
ACTGACAGCAACCATGAAGAACGCCAGAATCACATCTATCAGCAAAATCACATGGTCCTGTCTCGGGCCC
GCAATGGGATGCCACTTCTGAAGGAGGTTCCCCGCTCTTACGAACTCCTCAAGCCCCCGCCCATCTGCCC
AAGAGACTCCGTCAAAGTGATCAACAAGGAAGGGGAGGTGATGGATGTGTATCGGTGTGACCACTGCCGC
GTCCTCTTCCTGGACTATGTGATGTTCACGATTCACATGGGCTGCCACGGCTTCCGTGACCCTTTCGAGT
GTAACATGTGTGGATATCGAAGCCATGATCGGTATGAGTTCTCGTCTCACATAGCCAGAGGAGAACACAG
AGCCCTGCTGAAGTAGTAATGAACTAGTCCGTAACTTGAAAGTATTTCGATTTCTTGGCTTTATATATCT
TGTGGAAAGGACGATAATTCGCTCTTAAGTCTCGGACAACGCGTTAAGTCGACAATCAACCTCTGGATTA
CAAAATTTGTGAAAGATTGACTGGTATTCTTAACTATGTTGCTCCTTTTACGCTATGTGGATACGCTGCT
TTAATGCCTTTGTATCATGCTATTGCTTCCCGTATGGCTTTCATTTTCTCCTCCTTGTATAAATCCTGGT
TGCTGTCTCTTTATGAGGAGTTGTGGCCCGTTGTCAGGCAACGTGGCGTGGTGTGCACTGTGTTTGCTGA
CGCAACCCCCACTGGTTGGGGCATTGCCACCACCTGTCAGCTCCTTTCCGGGACTTTCGCTTTCCCCCTC
CCTATTGCCACGGCGGAACTCATCGCCGCCTGCCTTGCCCGCTGCTGGACAGGGGCTCGGCTGTTGGGCA
CTGACAATTCCGTGGTGTTGTCGGGGAAATCATCGTCCTTTCCTTGGCTGCTCGCCTGTGTTGCCACCTG
GATTCTGCGCGGGACGTCCTTCTGCTACGTCCCTTCGGCCCTCAATCCAGCGGACCTTCCTTCCCGCGGC
CTGCTGCCGGCTCTGCGGCCTCTTCCGCGTCTTCGCCTTCGCCCTCAGACGAGTCGGATCTCCCTTTGGG
CCGCCTCCCCGCGTCGACTTTAAGACCAATGACTTACAAGGCAGCTGTAGATCTTAGCCACTTTTTAAAA
GAAAAGGGGGGACTGGAAGGGCTAATTCACTCCCAACGAAGACAAGATCTGCTTTTTGCTTGTACTGGGT
CTCTCTGGTTAGACCAGATCTGAGCCTGGGAGCTCTCTGGCTAACTAGGGAACCCACTGCTTAAGCCTCA
ATAAAGCTTGCCTTGAGTGCTTCAAGTAGTGTGTGCCCGTCTGTTGTGTGACTCTGGTAACTAGAGATCC
CTCAGACCCTTTTAGTCAGTGTGGAAAATCTCTAGCAGTACGTATAGTAGTTCATGTCATCTTATTATTC
AGTATTTATAACTTGCAAAGAAATGAATATCAGAGAGTGAGAGGAACTTGTTTATTGCAGCTTATAATGG
TTACAAATAAAGCAATAGCATCACAAATTTCACAAATAAAGCATTTTTTTCACTGCATTCTAGTTGTGGT
TTGTCCAAACTCATCAATGTATCTTATCATGTCTGGCTCTAGCTATCCCGCCCCTAACTCCGCCCATCCC
GCCCCTAACTCCGCCCAGTTCCGCCCATTCTCCGCCCCATGGCTGACTAATTTTTTTTATTTATGCAGAG
GCCGAGGCCGCCTCGGCCTCTGAGCTATTCCAGAAGTAGTGAGGAGGCTTTTTTGGAGGCCTAGGGACGT
ACCCAATTCGCCCTATAGTGAGTCGTATTACGCGCGCTCACTGGCCGTCGTTTTACAACGTCGTGACTGG
GAAAACCCTGGCGTTACCCAACTTAATCGCCTTGCAGCACATCCCCCTTTCGCCAGCTGGCGTAATAGCG
AAGAGGCCCGCACCGATCGCCCTTCCCAACAGTTGCGCAGCCTGAATGGCGAATGGG
[124 nt withheld, positions 7058-7181]
C
[91 nt withheld, positions 7183-7273]
A
[49 nt withheld, positions 7275-7323]
CCTTTGACGTTGGAGTCCACGTTCTTT
[37 nt withheld, positions 7351-7387]
ACCCTATCTCGGTCTATTCTTTTGATTTATAAGGGATTTTGCCGATTTCGGCCTATTGGTTAAAAAATGA
GCTGATTTAACAAAAATTTAACGCGAATTTTAACAAAATATTAACGCTTACAATTTAGGTGGCACTTTTC
GGGGAAATGTGCGCGGAACCCCTATTTGTTTATTTTTCTAAATACATTCAAATATGTATCCGCTCATGAG
ACAATAACCCTGATAAATGCTTCAATAATATTGAAAAAGGAAGAGTATGAGTATTCAACATTTCCGTGTC
GCCCTTATTCCCTTTTTTGCGGCATTTTGCCTTCCTGTTTTTGCTCACCCAGAAACGCTGGTGAAAGTAA
AAGATGCTGAAGATCAGTTGGGTGCACGAGTGGGTTACATCGAACTGGATCTCAACAGCGGTAAGATCCT
TGAGAGTTTTCGCCCCGAAGAACGTTTTCCAATGATGAGCACTTTTAAAGTTCTGCTATGTGGCGCGGTA
TTATCCCGTATTGACGCCGGGCAAGAGCAACTCGGTCGCCGCATACACTATTCTCAGAATGACTTGGTTG
AGTACTCACCAGTCACAGAAAAGCATCTTACGGATGGCATGACAGTAAGAGAATTATGCAGTGCTGCCAT
AACCATGAGTGATAACACTGCGGCCAACTTACTTCTGACAACGATCGGAGGACCGAAGGAGCTAACCGCT
TTTTTGCACAACATGGGGGATCATGTAACTCGCCTTGATCGTTGGGAACCGGAGCTGAATGAAGCCATAC
CAAACGACGAGCGTGACACCACGATGCCTGTAGCAATGGCAACAACGTTGCGCAAACTATTAACTGGCGA
ACTACTTACTCTAGCTTCCCGGCAACAATTAATAGACTGGATGGAGGCGGATAAAGTTGCAGGACCACTT
CTGCGCTCGGCCCTTCCGGCTGGCTGGTTTATTGCTGATAAATCTGGAGCCGGTGAGCGTGGGTCTCGCG
GTATCATTGCAGCACTGGGGCCAGATGGTAAGCCCTCCCGTATCGTAGTTATCTACACGACGGGGAGTCA
GGCAACTATGGATGAACGAAATAGACAGATCGCTGAGATAGGTGCCTCACTGATTAAGCATTGGTAACTG
TCAGACCAAGTTTACTCATATATACTTTAGATTGATTTAAAACTTCATTTTTAATTTAAAAGGATCTAGG
TGAAGATCCTTTTTGATAATCTCATGACCAAAATCCCTTAACGTGAGTTTTCGTTCCACTGAGCGTCAGA
CCCCGTAGAAAAGATCAAAGGATCTTCTTGAGATCCTTTTTTTCTGCGCGTAATCTGCTGCTTGCAAACA
AAAAAACCACCGCTACCAGCGGTGGTTTGTTTGCCGGATCAAGAGCTACCAACTCTTTTTCCGAAGGTAA
CTGGCTTCAGCAGAGCGCAGATACCAAATACTGTTCTTCTAGTGTAGCCGTAGTTAGGCCACCACTTCAA
GAACTCTGTAGCACCGCCTACATACCTCGCTCTGCTAATCCTGTTACCAGTGGCTGCTGCCAGTGGCGAT
AAGTCGTGTCTTACCGGGTTGGACTCAAGACGATAGTTACCGGATAAGGCGCAGCGGTCGGGCTGAACGG
GGGGTTCGTGCACACAGCCCAGCTTGGAGCGAACGACCTACACCGAACTGAGATACCTACAGCGTGAGCT
ATGAGAAAGCGCCACGCTTCCCGAAGGGAGAAAGGCGGACAGGTATCCGGTAAGCGGCAGGGTCGGAACA
GGAGAGCGCACGAGGGAGCTTCCAGGGGGAAACGCCTGGTATCTTTATAGTCCTGTCGGGTTTCGCCACC
TCTGACTTGAGCGTCGATTTTTGTGATGCTCGTCAGGGGGGCGGAGCCTATGGAAAAACGCCAGCAACGC
GGCCTTTTTACGGTTCCTGGCCTTTTGCTGGCCTTTTGCTCACATGTTCTTTCCTGCGTTATCCCCTGAT
TCTGTGGATAACCGTATTACCGCCTTTGAGTGAGCTGATACCGCTCGCCGCAGCCGAACGACCGAGCGCA
GCGAGTCAGTGAGCGAGGAAGCGGAAGAGCGCCCAATACGCAAACCGCCTCTCCCCGCGCGTTGGCCGAT
TCATTAATGCAGCTGGCACGACAGGTTTCCCGACTGGAAAGCGGGCAGTGAGCGCAACGCAATTAATGTG
AGTTAGCTCACTCATTAGGCACCCCAGGCTTTACACTTTATGCTTCCGGCTCGTATGTTGTGTGGAATTG
TGAGCGGATAACAATTTCACACAGGAAACAGCTATGACCATGATTACGCCAAGCGCGCAATTAACCCTCA
CTAAAGGGAACAAAAGCTGGAGCTGCAAGC
