>Addgene plasmid #143378 | TFORF2839 | depositor partial sequence | sequence record 282272 | Insert
ACCGCCACCATGGAAGATATACAAACAAATGCGGAACTGAAAAGCACTCAGGAGCAGTCTGTGCCCGCAG
AAAGTGCAGCGGTTTTGAATGACTACAGTTTAACCAAATCTCATGAAATGGAAAATGTGGACAGTGGAGA
AGGCCCAGCCAATGAAGATGAAGACATAGGAGATGATTCAATGAAAGTGAAAGATGAATACAGTGAAAGA
GATGAGAATGTTTTAAAGTCAGAACCCATGGGAAATGCAGAAGAGCCTGAAATCCCTTACAGCTATTCAA
GAGAATATAATGAATATGAAAACATTAAGTTGGAGAGACATGTTGTCTCATTCGATAGTAGCAGGCCAAC
CAGTGGAAAGATGAACTGCGATGTGTGTGGATTATCCTGCATCAGCTTCAATGTCTTAATGGTTCATAAG
CGAAGCCATACTGTGGAGAAACCCTACAAATGTGAGTTTTGTGGAAGGAGTTACAAGCAGAGAAGTTCCC
TTGAGGAGCACAAGGAGCGCTGCCGTACATTTCTTCAGAGCACTGACCCAGGGGACACTGCAAGTGCGGA
GGCAAGACACATCAAAGCAGAGATGGGAAGTGAAAGAGCTCTCGTACTGGACAGATTAGCAAGCAATGTG
GCAAAACGAAAAAGCTCAATGCCTCAGAAATTCATTGGTGAGAAGCGCCACTGCTTTGATGTCAACTATA
ATTCAAGTTACATGTATGAGAAAGAGAGTGAGCTCATACAGACCCGCATGATGGACCAAGCCATCAATAA
CGCCATCAGCTATCTTGGCGCCGAAGCCCTGCGCCCCTTGGTCCAGACACCGCCTGCTCCCACCTCGGAG
ATGGTTCCAGTTATCAGCAGCATGTATCCCATAGCCCTCACCCGGGCTGAGATGTCAAACGGTGCCCCTC
AAGAGCTGGAAAAGAAAAGCATCCACCTTCCAGAGAAGAGCGTGCCTTCTGAGAGAGGCCTCTCTCCCAA
CAATAGTGGCCACGACTCCACGGACACTGACAGCAACCATGAAGAACGCCAGAATCACATCTATCAGCAA
AATCACATGGTCCTGTCTCGGGCCCGCAATGGGATGCCACTTCTGAAGGAGGTTCCCCGCTCTTACGAAC
TCCTCAAGCCCCCGCCCATCTGCCCAAGAGACTCCGTCAAAGTGATCAACAAGGAAGGGGAGGTGATGGA
TGTGTATCGGTGTGACCACTGCCGCGTCCTCTTCCTGGACTATGTGATGTTCACGATTCACATGGGCTGC
CACGGCTTCCGTGACCCTTTCGAGTGTAACATGTGTGGATATCGAAGCCATGATCGGTATGAGTTCTCGT
CTCACATAGCCAGAGGAGAACACAGAGCCCTGCTGAAGTAGTAATGAACTAGTCCGTAACTTGAAAGTAT
TTCGATTTCTTGGCTTTATATATCTTGTGGAAAGGACGATAATTCGCTCTTAAGTCTCGGACA
