>Addgene plasmid #143378 | TFORF2839 | depositor partial sequence | sequence record 282273 | Barcode
TAATTCGCTCTTAAGTCTCGGACA
